>Addgene plasmid #211461 | pcDNA3-ApaLI*-HA | addgene full sequence | sequence record 419150 | Addgene NGS Result
TCGACGGATCGGGAGATCTCCCGATCCCCTATGGTGCACTCTCAGTACAATCTGCTCTGATGCCGCATAG
TTAAGCCAGTATCTGCTCCCTGCTTGTGTGTTGGAGGTCGCTGAGTAGTGCGCGAGCAAAATTTAAGCTA
CAACAAGGCAAGGCTTGACCGACAATTGCATGAAGAATCTGCTTAGGGTTAGGCGTTTTGCGCTGCTTCG
CGATGTACGGGCCAGATATACGCGTTGACATTGATTATTGACTAGTTATTAATAGTAATCAATTACGGGG
TCATTAGTTCATAGCCCATATATGGAGTTCCGCGTTACATAACTTACGGTAAATGGCCCGCCTGGCTGAC
CGCCCAACGACCCCCGCCCATTGACGTCAATAATGACGTATGTTCCCATAGTAACGCCAATAGGGACTTT
CCATTGACGTCAATGGGTGGAGTATTTACGGTAAACTGCCCACTTGGCAGTACATCAAGTGTATCATATG
CCAAGTACGCCCCCTATTGACGTCAATGACGGTAAATGGCCCGCCTGGCATTATGCCCAGTACATGACCT
TATGGGACTTTCCTACTTGGCAGTACATCTACGTATTAGTCATCGCTATTACCATGGTGATGCGGTTTTG
GCAGTACATCAATGGGCGTGGATAGCGGTTTGACTCACGGGGATTTCCAAGTCTCCACCCCATTGACGTC
AATGGGAGTTTGTTTTGGCACCAAAATCAACGGGACTTTCCAAAATGTCGTAACAACTCCGCCCCATTGA
CGCAAATGGGCGGTAGGCGTGTACGGTGGGAGGTCTATATAAGCAGAGCTCTCTGGCTAACTAGAGAACC
CACTGCTTACTGGCTTATCGAAATTAATACGACTCACTATAGGGAGACCCAAGCTAGCTTGGTACCGAGC
TCGGATCCACTAGTAACGGCCGCCAGTGTGCTGGAATTCGGGTACTCCGTGCCATCATGTCCGTCCTGAC
GCCGCTGCTGCTGCGGGGCTTGACAGGCTCGGCCCGGCGGCTCCCAGTGCCGCGCGCCAAGATCCATTCG
TTGCCGCCGGAGGGGAAGCTTATGACCACACGACAGCGCTTATCTGCTGAGAGATCTCAGCAGCTTACCC
GTCTGCTCACTATCACTAAAACCGCTAACATGCGGGCCTTAATGGAGGCTAGCGAACTCGCTAAAGTAAT
TGCCCTGGTGGCGGTTGACATAGGTAAGTCAGACGAGATGGCCAGAGCTTTCCCCGTGCTGTGGCCAAAA
ATCAGTCCTCAGCAAGAATATTACGCAACAGCGGTTGACTGGTTCACCAACCCCGATGAAACCGTCACCT
CTTTCGATGTGGTGGATATGCTAGATGCCGGCACTTCCCTGGACCAAGACTTCATGACTTATCTGAAATG
TCTAACTGAACTGCACAAGCGACGGAGAAAATACGGCCTGATCCTGCAGAGGCAGCCTCTACCAACGATG
GTGCAGGTTTCGCCCCGAGCACTGATGGAATACGGACCTGACTTTCCGCCCGAGGCACTGGCTAGCTGGC
TTACCTGGCGGAAGTTTTTTTACGACCTTGACAACAGGTCTGCCCAGGAAACAGGGTACTTGTTCGAACC
CATTCTGGCCGCCGCCATCGGAGGCGAGGCAAAATCTGCCAGAGAGCGTGTCGTAAGACGCACCGACGAT
CCAACGAAGGGCAGGCAGGTGGCCTGCTGGAAGGTGCTCCCTGATGGTACGCCTCTGGCTTATGCGTTGG
CGCTTCGGGTGACAATTGCAGCGAGCGGGCAAGGCAGATTTGGAGAGGAGCTGAGCTTCGCTCGGGACTG
CAGCAGCTCCGGCGCTAAGCCGATCCTCGTGGTCCTGGATCCAACAGAAAATGACAAGCTCACTGGATTG
CAAGCCGCATACCGCGAGGTTGGAGGCGCCGCATATGTGGGGGATGCCGCCTGGGCTCACTTAGAGGACG
AGGCTGGTGCTACCATGGCCAGTTTTATAGAGCGCTATGTCAGGGTGCCAGTAGCATCAGTCAGTTCCTT
CGAAAGGGTCATTGAGGGAGATGCCACAAAGCGCTCCTTGATCCTGCAGGACCTCCAGGCCCGACTCGAT
GGTAATGAGCTTACAATCTCCCTGGGAGGCCATCAGCGGTTGGTGGAAAGGCATGAGGACCAGAGTCTCG
CAGCGGACGGCGATGACGATTCAGAGCTCTACCCCTATGATGTGCCAGATTACGCCTGAGCTCTGAGCGG
CCGCTCTAGAGGGCCCTATTCTATAGTGTCACCTAAATGCTAGAGCTCGCTGATCAGCCTCGACTGTGCC
TTCTAGTTGCCAGCCATCTGTTGTTTGCCCCTCCCCCGTGCCTTCCTTGACCCTGGAAGGTGCCACTCCC
ACTGTCCTTTCCTAATAAAATGAGGAAATTGCATCGCATTGTCTGAGTAGGTGTCATTCTATTCTGGGGG
GTGGGGTGGGGCAGGACAGCAAGGGGGAGGATTGGGAAGACAATAGCAGGCATGCTGGGGATGCGGTGGG
CTCTATGGCTTCTGAGGCGGAAAGAACCAGCTGGGGCTCTAGGGGGTATCCCC
[124 nt withheld, positions 2574-2697]
C
[91 nt withheld, positions 2699-2789]
A
[49 nt withheld, positions 2791-2839]
CCTTTGACGTTGGAGTCCACGTTCTTT
[37 nt withheld, positions 2867-2903]
ACCCTATCTCGGTCTATTCTTTTGATTTATAAGGGATTTTGCCGATTTCGGCCTATTGGTTAAAAAATGA
GCTGATTTAACAAAAATTTAACGCGAATTAATTCTGTGGAATGTGTGTCAGTTAGGGTGTGGAAAGTCCC
CAGGCTCCCCAGCAGGCAGAAGTATGCAAAGCATGCATCTCAATTAGTCAGCAACCAGGTGTGGAAAGTC
CCCAGGCTCCCCAGCAGGCAGAAGTATGCAAAGCATGCATCTCAATTAGTCAGCAACCATAGTCCCGCCC
CTAACTCCGCCCATCCCGCCCCTAACTCCGCCCAGTTCCGCCCATTCTCCGCCCCATGGCTGACTAATTT
TTTTTATTTATGCAGAGGCCGAGGCCGCCTCTGCCTCTGAGCTATTCCAGAAGTAGTGAGGAGGCTTTTT
TGGAGGCCTAGGCTTTTGCAAAAAGCTCCCGGGAGCTTGTATATCCATTTTCGGATCTGATCAAGAGACA
GGATGAGGATCGTTTCGCATGATTGAACAAGATGGATTGCACGCAGGTTCTCCGGCCGCTTGGGTGGAGA
GGCTATTCGGCTATGACTGGGCACAACAGACAATCGGCTGCTCTGATGCCGCCGTGTTCCGGCTGTCAGC
GCAGGGGCGCCCGGTTCTTTTTGTCAAGACCGACCTGTCCGGTGCCCTGAATGAACTGCAGGACGAGGCA
GCGCGGCTATCGTGGCTGGCCACGACGGGCGTTCCTTGCGCAGCTGTGCTCGACGTTGTCACTGAAGCGG
GAAGGGACTGGCTGCTATTGGGCGAAGTGCCGGGGCAGGATCTCCTGTCATCTCACCTTGCTCCTGCCGA
GAAAGTATCCATCATGGCTGATGCAATGCGGCGGCTGCATACGCTTGATCCGGCTACCTGCCCATTCGAC
CACCAAGCGAAACATCGCATCGAGCGAGCACGTACTCGGATGGAAGCCGGTCTTGTCGATCAGGATGATC
TGGACGAAGAGCATCAGGGGCTCGCGCCAGCCGAACTGTTCGCCAGGCTCAAGGCGCGCATGCCCGACGG
CGAGGATCTCGTCGTGACCCATGGCGATGCCTGCTTGCCGAATATCATGGTGGAAAATGGCCGCTTTTCT
GGATTCATCGACTGTGGCCGGCTGGGTGTGGCGGACCGCTATCAGGACATAGCGTTGGCTACCCGTGATA
TTGCTGAAGAGCTTGGCGGCGAATGGGCTGACCGCTTCCTCGTGCTTTACGGTATCGCCGCTCCCGATTC
GCAGCGCATCGCCTTCTATCGCCTTCTTGACGAGTTCTTCTGAGCGGGACTCTGGGGTTCGAAATGACCG
ACCAAGCGACGCCCAACCTGCCATCACGAGATTTCGATTCCACCGCCGCCTTCTATGAAAGGTTGGGCTT
CGGAATCGTTTTCCGGGACGCCGGCTGGATGATCCTCCAGCGCGGGGATCTCATGCTGGAGTTCTTCGCC
CACCCCAACTTGTTTATTGCAGCTTATAATGGTTACAAATAAAGCAATAGCATCACAAATTTCACAAATA
AAGCATTTTTTTCACTGCATTCTAGTTGTGGTTTGTCCAAACTCATCAATGTATCTTATCATGTCTGTAT
ACCGTCGACCTCTAGCTAGAGCTTGGCGTAATCATGGTCATAGCTGTTTCCTGTGTGAAATTGTTATCCG
CTCACAATTCCACACAACATACGAGCCGGAAGCATAAAGTGTAAAGCCTGGGGTGCCTAATGAGTGAGCT
AACTCACATTAATTGCGTTGCGCTCACTGCCCGCTTTCCAGTCGGGAAACCTGTCGTGCCAGCTGCATTA
ATGAATCGGCCAACGCGCGGGGAGAGGCGGTTTGCGTATTGGGCGCTCTTCCGCTTCCTCGCTCACTGAC
TCGCTGCGCTCGGTCGTTCGGCTGCGGCGAGCGGTATCAGCTCACTCAAAGGCGGTAATACGGTTATCCA
CAGAATCAGGGGATAACGCAGGAAAGAACATGTGAGCAAAAGGCCAGCAAAAGGCCAGGAACCGTAAAAA
GGCCGCGTTGCTGGCGTTTTTCCATAGGCTCCGCCCCCCTGACGAGCATCACAAAAATCGACGCTCAAGT
CAGAGGTGGCGAAACCCGACAGGACTATAAAGATACCAGGCGTTTCCCCCTGGAAGCTCCCTCGTGCGCT
CTCCTGTTCCGACCCTGCCGCTTACCGGATACCTGTCCGCCTTTCTCCCTTCGGGAAGCGTGGCGCTTTC
TCATAGCTCACGCTGTAGGTATCTCAGTTCGGTGTAGGTCGTTCGCTCCAAGCTGGGCTGTGTGCACGAA
CCCCCCGTTCAGCCCGACCGCTGCGCCTTATCCGGTAACTATCGTCTTGAGTCCAACCCGGTAAGACACG
ACTTATCGCCACTGGCAGCAGCCACTGGTAACAGGATTAGCAGAGCGAGGTATGTAGGCGGTGCTACAGA
GTTCTTGAAGTGGTGGCCTAACTACGGCTACACTAGAAGAACAGTATTTGGTATCTGCGCTCTGCTGAAG
CCAGTTACCTTCGGAAAAAGAGTTGGTAGCTCTTGATCCGGCAAACAAACCACCGCTGGTAGCGGTGGTT
TTTTTGTTTGCAAGCAGCAGATTACGCGCAGAAAAAAAGGATCTCAAGAAGATCCTTTGATCTTTTCTAC
GGGGTCTGACGCTCAGTGGAACGAAAACTCACGTTAAGGGATTTTGGTCATGAGATTATCAAAAAGGATC
TTCACCTAGATCCTTTTAAATTAAAAATGAAGTTTTAAATCAATCTAAAGTATATATGAGTAAACTTGGT
CTGACAGTTACCAATGCTTAATCAGTGAGGCACCTATCTCAGCGATCTGTCTATTTCGTTCATCCATAGT
TGCCTGACTCCCCGTCGTGTAGATAACTACGATACGGGAGGGCTTACCATCTGGCCCCAGTGCTGCAATG
ATACCGCGAGACCCACCCTTGGAGGCTCCAGATTTATCAGCAATAAACCAGCCAGCCGGAAGGGCCGAGC
GCAGAAGTGGTCCTGCAACTTTATCCGCCTCCATCCAGTCTATTAATTGTTGCCGGGAAGCTAGAGTAAG
TAGTTCGCCAGTTAATAGTTTGCGCAACGTTGTTGCCATTGCTACAGGCATCGTGGTGTCACGCTCGTCG
TTTGGTATGGCTTCATTCAGCTCCGGTTCCCAACGATCAAGGCGAGTTACATGATCCCCCATGTTGTGCA
AAAAAGCGGTTAGCTCCTTCGGTCCTCCGATCGTTGTCAGAAGTAAGTTGGCCGCAGTGTTATCACTCAT
GGTTATGGCAGCACTGCATAATTCTCTTACTGTCATGCCATCCGTAAGATGCTTTTCTGTGACTGGTGAG
TACTCAACCAAGTCATTCTGAGAATAGTGTATGCGGCGACCGAGTTGCTCTTGCCCGGCGTCAATACGGG
ATAATACCGCGCCACATAGCAGAACTTTAAAAGTGCTCATCATTGGAAAACGTTCTTCGGGGCGAAAACT
CTCAAGGATCTTACCGCTGTTGAGATCCAGTTCGATGTAACCCACTCGTGCACCCAACTGATCTTCAGCA
TCTTTTACTTTCACCAGCGTTTCTGGGTGAGCAAAAACAGGAAGGCAAAATGCCGCAAAAAAGGGAATAA
GGGCGACACGGAAATGTTGAATACTCATACTCTTCCTTTTTCAATATTATTGAAGCATTTATCAGGGTTA
TTGTCTCATGAGCGGATACATATTTGAATGTATTTAGAAAAATAAACAAATAGGGGTTCCGCGCACATTT
CCCCGAAAAGTGCCACCTGACG
Features (pLannotate 1.2.2; 22 found; start..end, strand, type, name):
     30..82      -  misc_feature   bom (fragment): basis of mobility region from pBR322
    237..616     +  enhancer       CMV enhancer: human cytomegalovirus immediate early enhancer
    617..820     +  promoter       CMV promoter: human cytomegalovirus (CMV) immediate early promoter
    816..849     +  LTR            5' LTR (truncated) (fragment): truncated 5' long terminal repeat (LTR) from HIV-1
    865..883     +  promoter       T7 promoter: promoter for bacteriophage T7 RNA polymerase
    967..1041    +  CDS            COX8 presequence: mitochondrial presequence of human cytochrome c oxidase subunit VIII (Rizutto et al., 1989)
   1072..2196    +  CDS            apaLIR: T2A1_ACEPA - Protein predicted: Swiss-Prot protein existence level 4. Recognizes the double-stranded sequence GTGCAC and cleaves after G-1. From Acetobacter pasteurianus (Acetobacter turbidans).
   2260..2278    -  promoter       SP6 promoter: promoter for bacteriophage SP6 RNA polymerase
   2304..2528    +  polyA_signal   bGH poly(A) signal: bovine growth hormone polyadenylation signal
   2532..2553    +  promoter       SV40 promoter (fragment): SV40 enhancer and early promoter
   2574..3002    +  rep_origin     f1 ori (sequence partly withheld): f1 bacteriophage origin of replication; arrow indicates direction of (+) strand synthesis
   3016..3345    +  promoter       SV40 promoter: SV40 enhancer and early promoter
   3412..4203    +  CDS            neo: KKA2_KLEPN - Also known as kan, nptII. Experimental evidence at protein level: Swiss-Prot protein existence level 1. Resistance to kanamycin, neomycin, paromomycin, ribostamycin, butirosin and gentamicin B. From Klebsiella pneumoniae.
   4227..4385    +  CDS            ble (fragment): BLE_KLEPN - Experimental evidence at protein level: Swiss-Prot protein existence level 1. Binding protein with a strong affinity to the bleomycin family of antibiotics. Binds to CL990; an antimitotic-antibiotic compound. From Klebsiella pneumoniae.
   4380..4501    +  polyA_signal   SV40 poly(A) signal: SV40 polyadenylation signal
   4574..4590    -  protein_bind   lac operator: The lac repressor binds to the lac operator to inhibit transcription in E. coli. This inhibition can be relieved by adding lactose or isopropyl-β-D-thiogalactopyranoside (IPTG). lac repressor encoded by lacI
   4598..4628    -  promoter       lac promoter: promoter for the E. coli lac operon
   4643..4664    -  protein_bind   CAP binding site: CAP binding activates transcription in the presence of cAMP. E. coli catabolite activator protein
   4677..4769    -  CDS            lacI (fragment): lac repressor; lacI; The lac repressor binds to the lac operator to inhibit transcription in E. coli. This inhibition can be relieved by adding lactose or isopropyl-β-D-thiogalactopyranoside (IPTG).
   4952..5540    -  rep_origin     ori: high-copy-number ColE1/pMB1/pBR322/pUC origin of replication
   5711..6571    -  CDS            AmpR: β-lactamase; bla; confers resistance to ampicillin, carbenicillin, and related antibiotics
   6572..6676    -  promoter       AmpR promoter: bla
