[The description below was written by a language model from this plasmid's Addgene catalogue record and pLannotate feature annotations shown in this document.]
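Description:
pcDNA3-ApaLI*-HA is a mammalian expression plasmid built on the pcDNA3 backbone, about 6.7 kb in total, that produces a mitochondrially targeted, mutated form of the restriction endonuclease ApaLI. It is propagated in E. coli through a high-copy ColE1/pUC-type origin and selected with ampicillin via the β-lactamase gene. The depositor notes that kanamycin can also be used, consistent with the neo/nptII gene on the backbone. In mammalian cells, this neomycin resistance cassette is driven by the SV40 early promoter, ends in an SV40 polyadenylation signal, and allows G418 selection of stable transfectants. An f1 origin is also present, along with small annotated fragments (bom, lac promoter/operator, lacI, ble, a short HIV-1 LTR match) that appear to be backbone remnants.

The roughly 1.2 kb insert was cloned between HindIII and NotI, downstream of the CMV immediate early enhancer and promoter and upstream of the bGH polyadenylation signal. T7 and SP6 promoters flank the cloning region. The open reading frame begins with the COX8 presequence, the mitochondrial import signal from human cytochrome c oxidase subunit VIII, followed by the ApaLI coding sequence (apaLIR from Acetobacter pasteurianus), an enzyme that recognises GTGCAC. This version carries the D211A, E225A and K227A substitutions. The record does not state their functional effect, although the asterisk in the name and the associated study on mitochondrial DNA breaks and the integrated stress response suggest a variant meant for comparison with active mito-ApaLI. The name indicates an HA epitope tag, but the feature table does not annotate one, so its position cannot be confirmed from the record.
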