Addgene plasmid #211461: pcDNA3-ApaLI*-HA
Purpose: Express mitochondrial localized ApaLI with D211A, E225A and K227A mutations
Depositing lab: Agnel Sfeir. Depositing organization: Memorial Sloan-Kettering Cancer Center. Publication: Mitochondrial DNA breaks activate an integrated stress response to reestablish homeostasis. Fu Y, Sacco O, DeBitetto E, Kanshin E, Ueberheide B, Sfeir A. Mol Cell. 2023 Oct 8:S1097-2765(23)00753-0. doi: 10.1016/j.molcel.2023.09.026. PubMed 37832546.
Backbone
  Vector backbone: pcDNA3
  Backbone size w/o insert (bp): 5530
  Total vector size (bp): 6702
  Vector type: Mammalian Expression
  Selectable markers: Neomycin (select with G418)
Growth in bacteria
  Bacterial resistance: Ampicillin, 100 μg/mL
  Growth temperature: 37°C
  Growth strain: NEB Stable
  Copy number: Unknown
Gene/Insert
  Gene/Insert name: ApaLI mutant
  Insert size (bp): 1172
  Mutation: D211A, E225A, K227A
  Promoter: CMV
  Cloning method: Restriction Enzyme; 5′ cloning site HindIII (not destroyed); 3′ cloning site NotI (not destroyed)
  Sequencing primers: 5′ CGCAAATGGGCGGTAGGCGTG; 3′ TAGAAGGCACAGTCGAGG
Terms and licenses: Academic/Nonprofit Terms; Industry Terms: Not Available to Industry
Depositor comments: Ampicillin or Kanamycin may be used as bacterial resistance.
How to cite: pcDNA3-ApaLI*-HA was a gift from Agnel Sfeir (Addgene plasmid # 211461 ; http://n2t.net/addgene:211461 ; RRID:Addgene_211461)
